Addgene plasmid #174518: pBAD_sfGFP3TCG4TAG
Purpose: Recoded sfGFP reporter with the codons TCG and TAG inserted at positions 3 and 4, respectively.
Depositing lab: Jason W Chin. Depositing organization: MRC Laboratory of Molecular Biology. Publication: Sense codon reassignment enables viral resistance and encoded polymer synthesis. Robertson WE, Funke LFH, de la Torre D, Fredens J, Elliott TS, Spinck M, Christova Y, Cervettini D, Boge FL, Liu KC, Buse S, Maslen S, Salmond GPC, Chin JW. Science. 2021 Jun 4;372(6546):1057-1062. doi: 10.1126/science.abg3029. PubMed 34083482.
Backbone
  Vector backbone: pBAD
  Backbone size w/o insert (bp): 3896
  Total vector size (bp): 4646
  Modifications to backbone: The entire backbone was recoded according to the genome of Syn61. AmpR gene was replaced by ApmR (Apramycin)
  Vector type: Bacterial Expression
Growth in bacteria
  Bacterial resistance: Apramycin, 25 μg/mL
  Growth temperature: 37°C
  Growth strain: DH5alpha
  Copy number: Unknown
Gene/Insert
  Gene/Insert name: sfGFP
  Insert size (bp): 750
  Mutation: Recoded. TCG and TAG codons were introduced in positions 3 and 4
  Promoter: araBAD
  Tag / fusion protein: 6 x His (C terminal on insert)
  Cloning method: Gibson Cloning
  Sequencing primers: 5′ ATGCCATAGCATTTTTATCC
Resource information
  A portion of this plasmid was derived from a plasmid made by: The original sfGFP sequence was published in: Pédelacq JD, Cabantous S, Tran T, Terwilliger TC, Waldo GS. Engineering and characterization of a superfolder green fluorescent protein. Nat Biotechnol. 2006;24:79-88.
Terms and licenses: Academic/Nonprofit Terms; Industry Terms: Not Available to Industry
How to cite: pBAD_sfGFP3TCG4TAG was a gift from Jason W Chin (Addgene plasmid # 174518 ; http://n2t.net/addgene:174518 ; RRID:Addgene_174518)
