[The description below was written by a language model from this plasmid's Addgene catalogue record and pLannotate feature annotations shown in this document.]
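Description:
pBAD_sfGFP3TCG4TAG is a 4,646 bp bacterial expression plasmid built on a pBAD backbone and used as a fluorescent reporter for codon reassignment in E. coli. According to the record, the whole backbone was recoded to match the codon scheme of the synthetic Syn61 genome, and the usual ampicillin resistance gene was replaced by ApmR, the aac(3)-IV aminoglycoside acetyltransferase that confers apramycin resistance. In the annotation this gene lies downstream of an AmpR (bla) promoter. The feature table identifies a p15A origin of replication, a medium-copy origin compatible with ColE1-type plasmids, although the catalogue lists copy number as unknown. Short matches to RSF ori, rop and IS1 are only fragments and are probably backbone remnants or partial homologies.

The payload is a recoded superfolder GFP open reading frame of about 750 bp, carrying a C-terminal 6xHis tag; the annotation's short "capTEV" fragment most likely corresponds to this His tag. Expression is driven by the araBAD promoter, with the divergently transcribed araC regulator on the same plasmid, so transcription is induced by L-arabinose. A 5S rRNA segment and the rrnB T1 terminator follow the cassette. A TCG serine codon and a TAG amber codon were inserted at positions 3 and 4 of sfGFP. Full-length fluorescent protein therefore depends on how the host decodes these two codons. This makes the plasmid suitable for testing their reassignment, for example by engineered tRNA systems, in Syn61-derived strains from which these codons have been removed. The His tag allows purification of full-length product for analysis.
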