Features (pLannotate 1.2.2; 13 found; start..end, strand, type, name):
     68..183     +  ncRNA          5S rRNA: Accession: RF00001 - 5S ribosomal RNA
    187..273     +  terminator     rrnB T1 terminator: Escherichia coli rrnB; transcription terminator T1 from the E. coli rrnB gene
    282..352     +  mobile_element IS1 (fragment): prokaryotic transposable element IS1
    471..526     -  rep_origin     RSF ori (fragment): Plasmids containing the RSF 1030 origin of replication can be propagated in E. coli cells that contain additional plasmids with compatible origins.
    614..1159    -  rep_origin     p15A ori: Plasmids containing the medium-copy-number p15A origin of replication can be propagated in E. coli cells that contain a second plasmid with the ColE1 origin.
   1271..1299    +  promoter       tet promoter: E. coli promoter for tetracycline efflux protein gene
   1347..1438    +  promoter       AmpR promoter: bla
   1448..2230    +  CDS            ApmR: aminoglycoside 3-N-acetyltransferase type IV ; aac(3)IV; confers resistance to apramycin (Paget and Davies, 1996)
   2388..2428    -  CDS            rop (fragment): Rop protein, which maintains plasmids at low copy number; rop
   2553..3428    -  CDS            araC: ARAC_ECOLI - Experimental evidence at protein level: Swiss-Prot protein existence level 1. Transcription factor that regulates the expression of several genes involved in the transport and metabolism of L-arabinose (PubMed:4362626, PubMed:328165, PubMed:6251457, PubMed:2962192, PubMed:6319708, PubMed:2231717, PubMed:1447222). Functions both as a positive and a negative regulator (PubMed:328165, PubMed:6251457). In the presence of arabinose, activates the expression of the araBAD, araE, araFGH and araJ promoters (PubMed:4362626, PubMed:328165, PubMed:6251457, PubMed:2962192, PubMed:6319708, Pub
   3455..3739    +  promoter       araBAD promoter: araBAD; promoter of the L-arabinose operon of E. coli; the araC regulatory gene is transcribed in the opposite direction (Guzman et al., 1995)
   3785..4495    +  CDS            Superfolder GFP: Superfolder GFP is a basic (constitutively fluorescent) green fluorescent protein published in 2005, derived from Aequorea victoria. It is reported to be a very rapidly-maturing weak dimer.
   4590..4607    +  CDS            capTEV™ (fragment): composite tag for in vivo biotinylation, TEV protease cleavage, and 6xHis tagging
>Addgene plasmid #174518 | pBAD_sfGFP3TCG4TAG | addgene full sequence | sequence record 343333 | Addgene NGS Result
GAGAGAAGATTTTCAGCCTGATACAGATTAAATCAGAACGCAGAAGCGGTCTGATAAAACAGAATTTGCC
TGGCGGCAGTAGCGCGGTGGTCCCACCTGACCCCATGCCGAACTCAGAAGTGAAACGCCGTAGCGCCGAT
GGTAGTGTGGGGTCTCCCCATGCGAGAGTAGGGAACTGCCAGGCATCAAATAAAACGAAAGGCTCAGTCG
AAAGACTGGGCCTTTCGTTTTATCTGTTGTTTGTCGGTGAACGCTCTCCTGAGTAGGACAAATCCGCCGG
GAGCTGTCCCTCCTGTTCAGCTACTGACGGGGTGGTGCGTAACGGCAAAAGCACCGCCGGACATCAGCGC
TAGCGGAGTGTATACTGGCTTACTATGTTGGCACTGATGAGGGTGTCAGTGAAGTGCTTCATGTGGCAGG
AGAAAAAAGGCTGCACCGGTGCGTCAGCAGAATATGTGATACAGGATATATTCCGCTTCCTCGCTCACTG
ACTCGCTACGCTCGGTCGTTCGACTGCGGCGAGCGGAAATGGCTTACGAACGGGGCGGAGATTTCCTGGA
AGATGCCAGGAAGATACTTAACAGGGAAGTGAGAGGGCCGCGGCAAAGCCGTTTTTCCATAGGCTCCGCC
CCCCTGACAAGCATCACGAAATCTGACGCTCAAATCAGTGGTGGCGAAACCCGACAGGACTATAAAGATA
CCAGGCGTTTCCCCCTGGCGGCTCCCTCGTGCGCTCTCCTGTTCCTGCCTTTCGGTTTACCGGTGTCATT
CCGCTGTTATGGCCGCGTTTGTCTCATTCCACGCCTGACACTCAGTTCCGGGTAGGCAGTTCGCTCCAAG
CTGGACTGTATGCACGAACCCCCCGTTCAGTCCGACCGCTGCGCCTTATCCGGTAACTATCGTCTTGAGT
CCAACCCGGAAAGACATGCAAAAGCACCACTGGCAGCAGCCACTGGTAATTGATTTAGAGGAGTTAGTCT
TGAAGTCATGCGCCGGTTAAGGCTAAACTGAAAGGACAAGTTTTGGTGACTGCGCTCCTCCAAGCCAGTT
ACCTCGGTTCAAAGAGTTGGTAGCTCAGAGAACCTTCGAAAAACCGCCCTGCAAGGCGGTTTTTTCGTTT
TCAGAGCAAGAGTTTACGCGCAGACCAAAACGATCTCAAGAAGATCATCTTATTAATCAGATAAAATATT
TCTAGATTTCAGTGCAATTTATCTCTTCAAATGTAGCACCTGAAGTCAGCCCCATACGATATAAGTTGTA
ATTCTCATGTTTGACAGCTTATCATCGATAAGCTTTAATGCGGTAGTTTATCACAGTTAAATTGCTAACG
CAGTCAGGCACCGTGTTTTGTTTATTTTTCTAAATACATTCAAATATGTATCCGCTCATGAGACAATAAC
CCTGATAAATGCTTCAATAATATTGAAAAAGGAAGAGTATGAGTAGTGCGGTGGAGTGCAATGTCGTGCA
ATACGAATGGCGAAAAGCCGAGCTCATCGGTCAGCTTCTCAACCTTGGGGTTACCCCCGGCGGTGTGCTG
CTGGTCCACAGCTCCTTCCGTAGCGTCCGGCCCCTCGAAGATGGGCCACTTGGACTGATCGAGGCCCTGC
GTGCTGCGCTGGGTCCGGGAGGGACGCTCGTCATGCCCAGCTGGAGTGGTCTGGACGACGAGCCGTTCGA
TCCTGCCACGAGCCCCGTTACACCGGACCTTGGAGTTGTCTCTGACACATTCTGGCGCCTGCCAAATGTA
AAGCGCAGCGCCCATCCATTTGCCTTTGCGGCAGCGGGGCCACAGGCAGAGCAGATCATCTCTGATCCAT
TGCCCCTGCCACCTCACAGCCCTGCAAGCCCGGTCGCCCGTGTCCATGAACTCGATGGGCAGGTACTTCT
CCTCGGCGTGGGACACGATGCCAACACGACGCTGCATCTTGCCGAGTTGATGGCAAAGGTTCCCTATGGG
GTGCCGAGACACTGCACCATTCTTCAGGATGGCAAGTTGGTACGCGTCGATTATCTCGAGAATGACCACT
GCTGTGAGCGCTTTGCCTTGGCGGACAGGTGGCTCAAGGAGAAGAGCCTTCAGAAGGAAGGTCCAGTCGG
TCATGCCTTTGCTCGGTTGATCCGCTCCCGCGACATTGTGGCGACAGCCCTGGGTCAACTGGGCCGAGAT
CCGTTGATCTTCCTGCATCCGCCAGAGGCGGGATGCGAAGAATGCGATGCCGCTCGCCAGAGCATTGGCT
GAATGGAAGCCGGCGGCACCTCGCTAACGGATTCACCACTCCAAGAATTGGAGCCAATCAATTCTTGCGG
AGAACTGTGAATGCGCAAACCAACCCTTGGCAGAACATATCCATCGCGTGCGGCCGCGTCTCCGGGAGCT
GCATGTGTCAGAGGTTTTCACCGTCATCACCGAAACGCGCGAGGCAGCAGATCAATTCGCGCGCGAAGGC
GAAGCGGCATGCATAATGTGCCTGTCAAATGGACGAAGCAGGGATTCTGCAAACCCTATGCTACTCCGTC
AAGCCGTCAATTGTCTGATTCGTTACCAATTAGCTCAACTTGACGGCTACATCATTCACTTTTTCTTCAC
AACCGGCACGGAACTCGCTCGGGCTGGCCCCGGTGCATTTTTTAAATACCCGGCTGAAATAGAGTTGATC
GTCAAAACCAACATTGCGACCGACGGTGGCGATAGGCATCCGGGTGGTGCTCAAAAGCAGCTTCGCCTGG
CTGATACGTTGGTCCTCGCGCCAGCTTAAGACGCTAATCCCTAACTGCTGGCGGAAAAGATGACTCAGAC
GGCTCGGGCTCAAGCAAACATGCTGTGCGACGCTGGCGATATCAAAATTGCTGTCTGCCAGGTGATCGCT
GATGTACTGACAAGCCTCGCGTACCCGATTATCCATCGGTGGATGGAGGCTCTCGTTAATCGCTTCCATG
CGCCGCAGTAACAATTGCTCAAGCAGATTTATCGCCAGCAGCTCGCTATAGCGCCCTTCCCCTTGCCCGG
CGTTAATGATTTGCCCAAACAGGTCGCTGAAATGCGGCTGGTGCGCTTCATCCGGGCGAAAGAACCCCGT
ATTGGCAAATATACTCGGCCAGTTAAGCCATTCATGCCAGTAGGCGCGCGGACGAAAGTAAACCCACTGG
TGATACCATTCGCGAGCCTCCGGATGACGACCGTAGTGATGAATCTCTCCTGGCGGGAACAGCAAAATAT
CACCCGGTCGGCAAACAAATTCTCGTCCCTGATTTTTCACCACCCCCTGACCGCGAATGGTGAGATTGAG
AATATAACCTTTCATTCCCAGCGGTCGGTCGATAAAAAAATCGAGATAACCGTTGGCCTCAATCGGCGTT
AAACCCGCCACCAGATGGGCATTAAAGCTGTATCCCGGCAGCAGGGGATCATTTTGCGCTTCAGCCATAC
TTTTCATACTCCCGCCATTCAGAGAAGAAACCAATTGTCCATATTGCATCAGACATTGCCGTCACTGCGT
CTTTTACTGGCTCTTCTCGCTAACCAAACCGGTAACCCCGCTTATTAAAAGCATTCTGTAACAAAGCGGG
ACCAAAGCCATGACAAAAACGCGTAACAAAAGTGTCTATAATCACGGCAGAAAAGTCCACATTGATTATT
TGCACGGCGTCACACTTTGCTATGCCATAGCATTTTTATCCATAAGATTAGCGGATCCTACCTGACGCTT
TTTATCGCAACTCTCTACTGTTTCTCCATACCCGTTTTTTGGGCTAACAGGAGGAATTAACCATGGCTTC
GTAGAGCAAAGGTGAAGAACTGTTTACCGGCGTTGTGCCGATTCTGGTGGAACTGGATGGTGATGTGAAT
GGCCATAAATTTAGCGTTCGTGGCGAAGGCGAAGGTGATGCGACCAACGGTAAACTGACCCTGAAATTTA
TTTGCACCACCGGTAAACTGCCGGTTCCGTGGCCGACCCTGGTGACCACCCTGACCTATGGCGTTCAGTG
CTTTAGCCGCTATCCGGATCATATGAAACGCCATGATTTCTTTAAAAGCGCGATGCCGGAAGGCTATGTG
CAGGAACGTACCATTAGCTTCAAAGATGATGGCACCTATAAAACCCGTGCGGAAGTTAAATTTGAAGGCG
ATACCCTGGTGAACCGCATTGAACTGAAAGGTATTGATTTTAAAGAAGATGGCAACATTCTGGGTCATAA
ACTGGAATATAATTTCAACAGCCATAACGTGTATATTACCGCCGATAAACAGAAAAATGGCATCAAAGCG
AACTTTAAAATCCGTCACAACGTGGAAGATGGTAGCGTGCAGCTGGCGGATCATTATCAGCAGAATACCC
CGATTGGTGATGGCCCGGTGCTGCTGCCGGATAATCATTATCTGAGCACCCAGAGCGTTCTGAGCAAAGA
TCCGAATGAAAAACGTGATCATATGGTGCTGCTGGAATTTGTTACCGCCGCGGGCATTACCCACGGTATG
GATGAACTGTATAAAGGCAGCCACCATCATCATCACCATTAAAGCTCGAGCGAAGCTTGGGCCCGAACAA
AAACTCATCTCAGAAGAGGATCTGAATAGCGCCGTCGACCATCATCATCATCATCATTGAGTTTAAACGG
TCTCCAGCTTGGCTGTTTTGGCGGAT
